Addgene plasmid #194812: HA-C Sars-CoV-2 N_T205I
Purpose: Sars-CoV-2 N_T205I in MAC-C destination vector
Depositing lab: Markku Varjosalo. Depositing organization: University of Helsinki, Institute of Biotechnology. Publication: The comprehensive SARS-CoV-2 ‘hijackome’ knowledge base— reveals significant changes in host cell protein expression and activation by multiple SARS-CoV-2 variants. Varjosalo M, Huuskonen S, Liu X, Redchuk T, Salokas K, Lundberg R, Maljanen S, Belik M, Reinholm A, Kolehmainen P, Tripathi G, Laine P, Belanov S, Auvinen P, Vartiainen M, Laine L, Österlund P, Julkkunen I, Kakkola L. 10 May 2024, Research Square 10.21203/rs.3.rs-4322477/v1.
Backbone
  Vector backbone: MAC-tag-C (#108077)
  Vector type: Mammalian Expression
  Selectable markers: Hygromycin
Growth in bacteria
  Bacterial resistance: Ampicillin, 100 μg/mL
  Growth temperature: 37°C
  Growth strain: DH5alpha
  Copy number: High Copy
Gene/Insert
  Gene/Insert name: N_T205I (alt name: Nucleocapsid T205I)
  Species: Sars-CoV-2
  Mutation: T205I
  Entrez Gene: N (a.k.a. GU280_gp10)
  Tag / fusion protein: MAC-C (C terminal on backbone)
Terms and licenses: Academic/Nonprofit Terms; Industry Terms
Depositor comments: Please visit https://doi.org/10.21203/rs.3.rs-4322477/v1 for preprint.
How to cite: HA-C Sars-CoV-2 N_T205I was a gift from Markku Varjosalo (Addgene plasmid # 194812 ; http://n2t.net/addgene:194812 ; RRID:Addgene_194812)
