[The description below was written by a language model from this plasmid's Addgene catalogue record and pLannotate feature annotations shown in this document.]
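Description:
HA-C Sars-CoV-2 N_T205I is a mammalian expression plasmid carrying the SARS-CoV-2 nucleocapsid (N) gene with the T205I substitution, built by Gateway recombination into the MAC-tag-C destination backbone. It is maintained in E. coli through a high-copy ColE1/pUC-type origin and a β-lactamase (ampicillin resistance) cassette. A partial f1 origin and remnants of lac regulatory sequence are also annotated in the backbone.

The N coding sequence lies between attB1 and attB2 recombination sites, downstream of the CMV enhancer and immediate-early promoter and upstream of a bovine growth hormone polyadenylation signal. Just after the CMV promoter the annotation picks up short fragments matching tet operator-containing promoters, which suggests a tetracycline-regulatable CMV/TetO arrangement in which expression is held off by Tet repressor until inducer is added, although the record does not state this explicitly. According to the catalogue entry the protein is fused at its C terminus to the MAC tag supplied by the backbone. The feature table does not annotate any tag, but there is an unannotated stretch between attB2 and the polyadenylation signal where it would sit, and the "HA-C" in the name is not explained in the record.

An FRT site sits directly in front of a hygromycin resistance gene that has no complete promoter of its own and is followed by an SV40 polyadenylation signal. This layout is typical of FLP-mediated integration into a genomic FRT landing site, where hygromycin resistance marks correct single-copy insertion. The associated work maps host protein changes caused by SARS-CoV-2 variants, so the construct is evidently meant for expressing this tagged N variant in mammalian cells for such proteomic studies.
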