Features (pLannotate 1.2.2; 23 found; start..end, strand, type, name):
    182..770     -  rep_origin     ori: high-copy-number ColE1/pMB1/pBR322/pUC origin of replication
    941..1801    -  CDS            AmpR: β-lactamase; bla; confers resistance to ampicillin, carbenicillin, and related antibiotics
   1802..1906    -  promoter       AmpR promoter: bla
   1965..2017    -  misc_feature   bom (fragment): basis of mobility region from pBR322
   2172..2551    +  enhancer       CMV enhancer: human cytomegalovirus immediate early enhancer
   2552..2755    +  promoter       CMV promoter: human cytomegalovirus (CMV) immediate early promoter
   2757..2776    +  promoter       PLtetO-1 promoter (fragment): modified phage lambda PL promoter with tet operator sites (Lutz and Bujard, 1997)
   2778..2797    +  promoter       PLtetO-1 promoter (fragment): modified phage lambda PL promoter with tet operator sites (Lutz and Bujard, 1997)
   2805..2838    +  promoter       TRE3GV promoter (fragment): 3rd-generation Tet-responsive promoter that can be activated by binding of Tet-On® 3G, optimized for retroviral and lentiviral vectors
   2974..2991    +  protein_bind   attB1 (fragment): mutant version of attB; core recombination site for the Gateway® BP reaction BP Clonase™
   2997..4253    +  CDS            N: NCAP_SARS2 - Experimental evidence at protein level: Swiss-Prot protein existence level 1. Packages the positive strand viral genome RNA into a helical ribonucleocapsid (RNP) and plays a fundamental role during virion assembly through its interactions with the viral genome and membrane protein M. Plays an important role in enhancing the efficiency of subgenomic viral RNA transcription as well as viral replication (By similarity). May modulate transforming growth factor-beta signaling by binding host smad3 (By similarity). From Severe acute respiratory syndrome coronavirus 2 (2019-nCoV) (SARS-C
   4255..4279    -  protein_bind   attB2: mutant version of attB; recombination site for the Gateway® BP reaction BP Clonase™
   4516..4740    +  polyA_signal   bGH poly(A) signal: bovine growth hormone polyadenylation signal
   4744..4765    +  promoter       SV40 promoter (fragment): SV40 enhancer and early promoter
   4786..5019    +  rep_origin     f1 ori (fragment) (sequence partly withheld): f1 bacteriophage origin of replication; arrow indicates direction of (+) strand synthesis
   5024..5071    +  protein_bind   FRT: FLP-mediated recombination occurs in the 8-bp core sequence TCTAGAAA (Turan and Bode, 2011). FLP recombinase from the Saccharomyces cerevisiae 2μ plasmid
   5079..6101    +  CDS            HygR: aminoglycoside phosphotransferase from E. coli; aph(4)-Ia; confers resistance to hygromycin
   6111..6236    +  CDS            ble (fragment): BLE_KLEPN - Experimental evidence at protein level: Swiss-Prot protein existence level 1. Binding protein with a strong affinity to the bleomycin family of antibiotics. Binds to CL990; an antimitotic-antibiotic compound. From Klebsiella pneumoniae.
   6231..6352    +  polyA_signal   SV40 poly(A) signal: SV40 polyadenylation signal
   6425..6441    -  protein_bind   lac operator: The lac repressor binds to the lac operator to inhibit transcription in E. coli. This inhibition can be relieved by adding lactose or isopropyl-β-D-thiogalactopyranoside (IPTG). lac repressor encoded by lacI
   6449..6479    -  promoter       lac promoter: promoter for the E. coli lac operon
   6494..6515    -  protein_bind   CAP binding site: CAP binding activates transcription in the presence of cAMP. E. coli catabolite activator protein
   6528..6620    -  CDS            lacI (fragment): lac repressor; lacI; The lac repressor binds to the lac operator to inhibit transcription in E. coli. This inhibition can be relieved by adding lactose or isopropyl-β-D-thiogalactopyranoside (IPTG).
>Addgene plasmid #194812 | HA-C Sars-CoV-2 N_T205I | addgene full sequence | sequence record 383885 | Addgene NGS Result
CTTCCGCTTCCTCGCTCACTGACTCGCTGCGCTCGGTCGTTCGGCTGCGGCGAGCGGTATCAGCTCACTC
AAAGGCGGTAATACGGTTATCCACAGAATCAGGGGATAACGCAGGAAAGAACATGTGAGCAAAAGGCCAG
CAAAAGGCCAGGAACCGTAAAAAGGCCGCGTTGCTGGCGTTTTTCCATAGGCTCCGCCCCCCTGACGAGC
ATCACAAAAATCGACGCTCAAGTCAGAGGTGGCGAAACCCGACAGGACTATAAAGATACCAGGCGTTTCC
CCCTGGAAGCTCCCTCGTGCGCTCTCCTGTTCCGACCCTGCCGCTTACCGGATACCTGTCCGCCTTTCTC
CCTTCGGGAAGCGTGGCGCTTTCTCATAGCTCACGCTGTAGGTATCTCAGTTCGGTGTAGGTCGTTCGCT
CCAAGCTGGGCTGTGTGCACGAACCCCCCGTTCAGCCCGACCGCTGCGCCTTATCCGGTAACTATCGTCT
TGAGTCCAACCCGGTAAGACACGACTTATCGCCACTGGCAGCAGCCACTGGTAACAGGATTAGCAGAGCG
AGGTATGTAGGCGGTGCTACAGAGTTCTTGAAGTGGTGGCCTAACTACGGCTACACTAGAAGAACAGTAT
TTGGTATCTGCGCTCTGCTGAAGCCAGTTACCTTCGGAAAAAGAGTTGGTAGCTCTTGATCCGGCAAACA
AACCACCGCTGGTAGCGGTGGTTTTTTTGTTTGCAAGCAGCAGATTACGCGCAGAAAAAAAGGATCTCAA
GAAGATCCTTTGATCTTTTCTACGGGGTCTGACGCTCAGTGGAACGAAAACTCACGTTAAGGGATTTTGG
TCATGAGATTATCAAAAAGGATCTTCACCTAGATCCTTTTAAATTAAAAATGAAGTTTTAAATCAATCTA
AAGTATATATGAGTAAACTTGGTCTGACAGTTACCAATGCTTAATCAGTGAGGCACCTATCTCAGCGATC
TGTCTATTTCGTTCATCCATAGTTGCCTGACTCCCCGTCGTGTAGATAACTACGATACGGGAGGGCTTAC
CATCTGGCCCCAGTGCTGCAATGATACCGCGAGACCCACGCTCACCGGCTCCAGATTTATCAGCAATAAA
CCAGCCAGCCGGAAGGGCCGAGCGCAGAAGTGGTCCTGCAACTTTATCCGCCTCCATCCAGTCTATTAAT
TGTTGCCGGGAAGCTAGAGTAAGTAGTTCGCCAGTTAATAGTTTGCGCAACGTTGTTGCCATTGCTACAG
GCATCGTGGTGTCACGCTCGTCGTTTGGTATGGCTTCATTCAGCTCCGGTTCCCAACGATCAAGGCGAGT
TACATGATCCCCCATGTTGTGCAAAAAAGCGGTTAGCTCCTTCGGTCCTCCGATCGTTGTCAGAAGTAAG
TTGGCCGCAGTGTTATCACTCATGGTTATGGCAGCACTGCATAATTCTCTTACTGTCATGCCATCCGTAA
GATGCTTTTCTGTGACTGGTGAGTACTCAACCAAGTCATTCTGAGAATAGTGTATGCGGCGACCGAGTTG
CTCTTGCCCGGCGTCAATACGGGATAATACCGCGCCACATAGCAGAACTTTAAAAGTGCTCATCATTGGA
AAACGTTCTTCGGGGCGAAAACTCTCAAGGATCTTACCGCTGTTGAGATCCAGTTCGATGTAACCCACTC
GTGCACCCAACTGATCTTCAGCATCTTTTACTTTCACCAGCGTTTCTGGGTGAGCAAAAACAGGAAGGCA
AAATGCCGCAAAAAAGGGAATAAGGGCGACACGGAAATGTTGAATACTCATACTCTTCCTTTTTCAATAT
TATTGAAGCATTTATCAGGGTTATTGTCTCATGAGCGGATACATATTTGAATGTATTTAGAAAAATAAAC
AAATAGGGGTTCCGCGCACATTTCCCCGAAAAGTGCCACCTGACGTCGACGGATCGGGAGATCTCCCGAT
CCCCTATGGTGCACTCTCAGTACAATCTGCTCTGATGCCGCATAGTTAAGCCAGTATCTGCTCCCTGCTT
GTGTGTTGGAGGTCGCTGAGTAGTGCGCGAGCAAAATTTAAGCTACAACAAGGCAAGGCTTGACCGACAA
TTGCATGAAGAATCTGCTTAGGGTTAGGCGTTTTGCGCTGCTTCGCGATGTACGGGCCAGATATACGCGT
TGACATTGATTATTGACTAGTTATTAATAGTAATCAATTACGGGGTCATTAGTTCATAGCCCATATATGG
AGTTCCGCGTTACATAACTTACGGTAAATGGCCCGCCTGGCTGACCGCCCAACGACCCCCGCCCATTGAC
GTCAATAATGACGTATGTTCCCATAGTAACGCCAATAGGGACTTTCCATTGACGTCAATGGGTGGAGTAT
TTACGGTAAACTGCCCACTTGGCAGTACATCAAGTGTATCATATGCCAAGTACGCCCCCTATTGACGTCA
ATGACGGTAAATGGCCCGCCTGGCATTATGCCCAGTACATGACCTTATGGGACTTTCCTACTTGGCAGTA
CATCTACGTATTAGTCATCGCTATTACCATGGTGATGCGGTTTTGGCAGTACATCAATGGGCGTGGATAG
CGGTTTGACTCACGGGGATTTCCAAGTCTCCACCCCATTGACGTCAATGGGAGTTTGTTTTGGCACCAAA
ATCAACGGGACTTTCCAAAATGTCGTAACAACTCCGCCCCATTGACGCAAATGGGCGGTAGGCGTGTACG
GTGGGAGGTCTATATAAGCAGAGCTCTCCCTATCAGTGATAGAGATCTCCCTATCAGTGATAGAGATCGT
CGACGAGCTCGTTTAGTGAACCGTCAGATCGCCTGGAGACGCCATCCACGCTGTTTTGACCTCCATAGAA
GACACCGGGACCGATCCAGCCTCCGGACTCTAGCGTTTAAACTTAAGCTTGGTACCGAGCTCGGATCCAC
TAGTCCAGTGTGGTGGAATTCTGCAGATATCAACAAGTTTGTACAAAAAAGTTGGCATGTCCGACAACGG
TCCCCAGAACCAGCGTAACGCTCCAAGGATCACCTTCGGTGGACCTAGCGACTCCACCGGCAGCAACCAG
AACGGAGAACGCTCCGGAGCCAGAAGCAAGCAGCGTAGGCCACAGGGCCTGCCTAACAACACCGCCAGCT
GGTTCACCGCTCTGACCCAGCACGGAAAGGAAGACCTGAAGTTCCCAAGGGGACAGGGCGTGCCAATCAA
CACCAACAGCTCTCCAGACGACCAGATCGGATACTACAGGCGTGCCACCAGGCGCATCAGAGGAGGCGAC
GGAAAGATGAAGGACCTGTCTCCTAGGTGGTACTTCTACTACCTGGGCACCGGACCAGAGGCTGGTCTGC
CATACGGCGCCAACAAGGACGGCATCATCTGGGTGGCTACCGAGGGAGCTCTGAACACCCCAAAGGACCA
CATCGGAACCCGTAACCCTGCCAACAACGCTGCCATCGTGCTGCAGCTGCCACAGGGAACCACCCTGCCC
AAGGGATTCTACGCTGAGGGCTCCAGGGGTGGAAGCCAGGCTAGCTCTCGTTCTTCCAGCCGTTCTAGGA
ACAGCTCCCGCAACTCTACCCCAGGAAGCTCCAGAGGCATCAGCCCAGCTCGTATGGCCGGCAACGGAGG
TGACGCCGCTCTGGCTCTGCTGCTGCTGGACCGTCTGAACCAGCTGGAAAGCAAGATGTCCGGAAAGGGT
CAGCAGCAGCAGGGCCAGACCGTGACCAAGAAGTCTGCCGCTGAGGCCTCTAAGAAGCCCAGGCAGAAGA
GGACCGCTACCAAGGCCTACAACGTGACCCAGGCCTTCGGAAGACGTGGACCTGAACAGACCCAGGGAAA
CTTCGGCGACCAGGAGCTGATCCGCCAGGGAACCGACTACAAGCACTGGCCACAGATCGCTCAGTTCGCC
CCTTCTGCTAGCGCCTTCTTCGGAATGTCCAGGATCGGAATGGAGGTGACCCCTTCCGGCACCTGGCTGA
CCTACACCGGAGCTATCAAGCTGGACGACAAGGACCCCAACTTCAAGGACCAGGTGATCCTGCTGAACAA
GCACATCGACGCCTACAAGACCTTCCCACCTACCGAGCCAAAGAAGGACAAGAAGAAGAAGGCCGACGAA
ACCCAGGCCCTGCCACAGAGGCAGAAGAAGCAGCAGACCGTGACCCTGCTGCCAGCTGCTGACCTGGACG
ACTTCTCCAAGCAGCTGCAGCAGTCTATGAGCTCTGCTGACTCCACCCAGGCTTACCCAACTTTCTTGTA
CAAAGTGGTTGATATCAAGGCCGCCGACATCACCAGCCTGTACAAGAAAGTGGGGTGGAGCCATCCCCAG
TTCGAGAAGGGCGGAGGATCTGGCGGCGGAAGCGGCGGAGGAAGCTGGTCCCACCCTCAGTTTGAGAAAG
GCACCGAGCTGGGCAGCACCATGGCCAGCTACCCCTACGACGTGCCCGACTACGCCTGATGACTCGAGTC
TAGAGGGCCCGTTTAAACCCGCTGATCAGCCTCGACTGTGCCTTCTAGTTGCCAGCCATCTGTTGTTTGC
CCCTCCCCCGTGCCTTCCTTGACCCTGGAAGGTGCCACTCCCACTGTCCTTTCCTAATAAAATGAGGAAA
TTGCATCGCATTGTCTGAGTAGGTGTCATTCTATTCTGGGGGGTGGGGTGGGGCAGGACAGCAAGGGGGA
GGATTGGGAAGACAATAGCAGGCATGCTGGGGATGCGGTGGGCTCTATGGCTTCTGAGGCGGAAAGAACC
AGCTGGGGCTCTAGGGGGTATCCCC
[124 nt withheld, positions 4786-4909]
C
[91 nt withheld, positions 4911-5001]
AGGGTGATGGTTCACGTACCTAGAAGTTCCTATTCCGAAGTTCCTATTCTCTAGAAAGTATAGGAACTTC
CTTGGCCAAAAAGCCTGAACTCACCGCGACGTCTGTCGAGAAGTTTCTGATCGAAAAGTTCGACAGCGTC
TCCGACCTGATGCAGCTCTCGGAGGGCGAAGAATCTCGTGCTTTCAGCTTCGATGTAGGAGGGCGTGGAT
ATGTCCTGCGGGTAAATAGCTGCGCCGATGGTTTCTACAAAGATCGTTATGTTTATCGGCACTTTGCATC
GGCCGCGCTCCCGATTCCGGAAGTGCTTGACATTGGGGAATTCAGCGAGAGCCTGACCTATTGCATCTCC
CGCCGTGCACAGGGTGTCACGTTGCAAGACCTGCCTGAAACCGAACTGCCCGCTGTTCTGCAGCCGGTCG
CGGAGGCCATGGATGCGATCGCTGCGGCCGATCTTAGCCAGACGAGCGGGTTCGGCCCATTCGGACCGCA
AGGAATCGGTCAATACACTACATGGCGTGATTTCATATGCGCGATTGCTGATCCCCATGTGTATCACTGG
CAAACTGTGATGGACGACACCGTCAGTGCGTCCGTCGCGCAGGCTCTCGATGAGCTGATGCTTTGGGCCG
AGGACTGCCCCGAAGTCCGGCACCTCGTGCACGCGGATTTCGGCTCCAACAATGTCCTGACGGACAATGG
CCGCATAACAGCGGTCATTGACTGGAGCGAGGCGATGTTCGGGGATTCCCAATACGAGGTCGCCAACATC
TTCTTCTGGAGGCCGTGGTTGGCTTGTATGGAGCAGCAGACGCGCTACTTCGAGCGGAGGCATCCGGAGC
TTGCAGGATCGCCGCGGCTCCGGGCGTATATGCTCCGCATTGGTCTTGACCAACTCTATCAGAGCTTGGT
TGACGGCAATTTCGATGATGCAGCTTGGGCGCAGGGTCGATGCGACGCAATCGTCCGATCCGGAGCCGGG
ACTGTCGGGCGTACACAAATCGCCCGCAGAAGCGCGGCCGTCTGGACCGATGGCTGTGTAGAAGTACTCG
CCGATAGTGGAAACCGACGCCCCAGCACTCGTCCGAGGGCAAAGGAATAGCACGTACTACGAGATTTCGA
TTCCACCGCCGCCTTCTATGAAAGGTTGGGCTTCGGAATCGTTTTCCGGGACGCCGGCTGGATGATCCTC
CAGCGCGGGGATCTCATGCTGGAGTTCTTCGCCCACCCCAACTTGTTTATTGCAGCTTATAATGGTTACA
AATAAAGCAATAGCATCACAAATTTCACAAATAAAGCATTTTTTTCACTGCATTCTAGTTGTGGTTTGTC
CAAACTCATCAATGTATCTTATCATGTCTGTATACCGTCGACCTCTAGCTAGAGCTTGGCGTAATCATGG
TCATAGCTGTTTCCTGTGTGAAATTGTTATCCGCTCACAATTCCACACAACATACGAGCCGGAAGCATAA
AGTGTAAAGCCTGGGGTGCCTAATGAGTGAGCTAACTCACATTAATTGCGTTGCGCTCACTGCCCGCTTT
CCAGTCGGGAAACCTGTCGTGCCAGCTGCATTAATGAATCGGCCAACGCGCGGGGAGAGGCGGTTTGCGT
ATTGGGCGCT
